>Addgene plasmid #73127 | MET7A-CD4d3+4-bio | depositor full sequence | sequence record 137105 | MET7A-CD4d3+4-bio sequence 7316 bps
GTCGACCTCCATCACGGCCTATAAGAGTGAGGGGGAGTCAGCGGAGTTCTCCTTCCCACTCAACCTTGGA
GAGGAAAGCCTGCAGGGAGAGTTGAGATGGAAGGCAGAGAAGGCTCCTTCTTCCCAGTCCTGGATCACCT
TCTCCCTAAAGAACCAAAAGGTGTCTGTGCAGAAGTCTACTAGCAACCCCAAGTTCCAGCTGTCCGAAAC
GCTCCCACTCACCCTTCAGATACCCCAGGTCTCCCTTCAGTTTGCTGGTTCTGGCAACCTGACCCTGACT
CTGGACAGAGGGATACTGTATCAGGAAGTGAACCTGGTGGTGATGAAAGTGACTCAGCCCGACAGCAACA
CTTTGACCTGTGAGGTGATGGGACCCACCTCACCCAAGATGAGACTGATCTTGAAGCAGGAGAATCAGGA
GGCCAGGGTCTCCAGGCAGGAGAAAGTGATTCAAGTGCAGGCCCCTGAAGCAGGGGTGTGGCAATGTCTA
CTGAGTGAAGGTGAAGAGGTCAAGATGGACTCCAAGATCCAGGTTTTATCCAAAGGGTTGAATTCCGGAT
CACTGCATCATATTCTGGATGCACAGAAAATGGTGTGGAATCATCGTTAAGTCTAGACACGTGATTAATT
AAGGATCCCCCGACCTCGACCTCTGGCTAATAAAGGAAATTTATTTTCATTGCAATAGTGTGTTGGAATT
TTTTGTGTCTCTCACTCGGAAGGACATATGGGAGGGCAAATCATTTGGTCGAGATCCCTCGGAGATCTCT
AGCTAGAGGATCGATCCCCGCCCCGGACGAACTAAACCTGACTACGACATCTCTGCCCCTTCTTCGCGGG
GCAGTGCATGTAATCCCTTCAGTTGGTTGGTACAACTTGCCAACTGGGCCCTGTTCCACATGTGACACGG
GGGGGGACCAAACACAAAGGGGTTCTCTGACTGTAGTTGACATCCTTATAAATGGATGTGCACATTTGCC
AACACTGAGTGGCTTTCATCCTGGAGCAGACTTTGCAGTCTGTGGACTGCAACACAACATTGCCTTTATG
TGTAACTCTTGGCTGAAGCTCTTACACCAATGCTGGGGGACATGTACCTCCCAGGGGCCCAGGAAGACTA
CGGGAGGCTACACCAACGTCAATCAGAGGGGCCTGTGTAGCTACCGATAAGCGGACCCTCAAGAGGGCAT
TAGCAATAGTGTTTATAAGGCCCCCTTGTTAACCCTAAACGGGTAGCATATGCTTCCCGGGTAGTAGTAT
ATACTATCCAGACTAACCCTAATTCAATAGCATATGTTACCCAACGGGAAGCATATGCTATCGAATTAGG
GTTAGTAAAAGGGTCCTAAGGAACAGCGATATCTCCCACCCCATGAGCTGTCACGGTTTTATTTACATGG
GGTCAGGATTCCACGAGGGTAGTGAACCATTTTAGTCACAAGGGCAGTGGCTGAAGATCAAGGAGCGGGC
AGTGAACTCTCCTGAATCTTCGCCTGCTTCTTCATTCTCCTTCGTTTAGCTAATAGAATAACTGCTGAGT
TGTGAACAGTAAGGTGTATGTGAGGTGCTCGAAAACAAGGTTTCAGGTGACGCCCCCAGAATAAAATTTG
GACGGGGGGTTCAGTGGTGGCATTGTGCTATGACACCAATATAACCCTCACAAACCCCTTGGGCAATAAA
TACTAGTGTAGGAATGAAACATTCTGAATATCTTTAACAATAGAAATCCATGGGGTGGGGACAAGCCGTA
AAGACTGGATGTCCATCTCACACGAATTTATGGCTATGGGCAACACATAATCCTAGTGCAATATGATACT
GGGGTTATTAAGATGTGTCCCAGGCAGGGACCAAGACAGGTGAACCATGTTGTTACACTCTATTTGTAAC
AAGGGGAAAGAGAGTGGACGCCGACAGCAGCGGACTCCACTGGTTGTCTCTAACACCCCCGAAAATTAAA
CGGGGCTCCACGCCAATGGGGCCCATAAACAAAGACAAGTGGCCACTCTTTTTTTTGAAATTGTGGAGTG
GGGGCACGCGTCAGCCCCCACACGCCGCCCTGCGGTTTTGGACTGTAAAATAAGGGTGTAATAACTTGGC
TGATTGTAACCCCGCTAACCACTGCGGTCAAACCACTTGCCCACAAAACCACTAATGGCACCCCGGGGAA
TACCTGCATAAGTAGGTGGGCGGGCCAAGATAGGGGCGCGATTGCTGCGATCTGGAGGACAAATTACACA
CACTTGCGCCTGAGCGCCAAGCACAGGGTTGTTGGTCCTCATATTCACGAGGTCGCTGAGAGCACGGTGG
GCTAATGTTGCCATGGGTAGCATATACTACCCAAATATCTGGATAGCATATGCTATCCTAATCTATATCT
GGGTAGCATAGGCTATCCTAATCTATATCTGGGTAGCATATGCTATCCTAATCTATATCTGGGTAGTATA
TGCTATCCTAATTTATATCTGGGTAGCATAGGCTATCCTAATCTATATCTGGGTAGCATATGCTATCCTA
ATCTATATCTGGGTAGTATATGCTATCCTAATCTGTATCCGGGTAGCATATGCTATCCTAATAGAGATTA
GGGTAGTATATGCTATCCTAATTTATATCTGGGTAGCATATACTACCCAAATATCTGGATAGCATATGCT
ATCCTAATCTATATCTGGGTAGCATATGCTATCCTAATCTATATCTGGGTAGCATAGGCTATCCTAATCT
ATATCTGGGTAGCATATGCTATCCTAATCTATATCTGGGTAGTATATGCTATCCTAATTTATATCTGGGT
AGCATAGGCTATCCTAATCTATATCTGGGTAGCATATGCTATCCTAATCTATATCTGGGTAGTATATGCT
ATCCTAATCTGTATCCGGGTAGCATATGCTATCCTCATGATAAGCTGTCAAACATGAGAATTTTCTTGAA
GACGAAAGGGCCTCGTGATACGCCTATTTTTATAGGTTAATGTCATGATAATAATGGTTTCTTAGACGTC
AGGTGGCACTTTTCGGGGAAATGTGCGCGGAACCCCTATTTGTTTATTTTTCTAAATACATTCAAATATG
TATCCGCTCATGAGACAATAACCCTGATAAATGCTTCAATAATATTGAAAAAGGAAGAGTATGAGTATTC
AACATTTCCGTGTCGCCCTTATTCCCTTTTTTGCGGCATTTTGCCTTCCTGTTTTTGCTCACCCAGAAAC
GCTGGTGAAAGTAAAAGATGCTGAAGATCAGTTGGGTGCACGAGTGGGTTACATCGAACTGGATCTCAAC
AGCGGTAAGATCCTTGAGAGTTTTCGCCCCGAAGAACGTTTTCCAATGATGAGCACTTTTAAAGTTCTGC
TATGTGGCGCGGTATTATCCCGTGTTGACGCCGGGCAAGAGCAACTCGGTCGCCGCATACACTATTCTCA
GAATGACTTGGTTGAGTACTCACCAGTCACAGAAAAGCATCTTACGGATGGCATGACAGTAAGAGAATTA
TGCAGTGCTGCCATAACCATGAGTGATAACACTGCGGCCAACTTACTTCTGACAACGATCGGAGGACCGA
AGGAGCTAACCGCTTTTTTGCACAACATGGGGGATCATGTAACTCGCCTTGATCGTTGGGAACCGGAGCT
GAATGAAGCCATACCAAACGACGAGCGTGACACCACGATGCCTGCAGCAATGGCAACAACGTTGCGCAAA
CTATTAACTGGCGAACTACTTACTCTAGCTTCCCGGCAACAATTAATAGACTGGATGGAGGCGGATAAAG
TTGCAGGACCACTTCTGCGCTCGGCCCTTCCGGCTGGCTGGTTTATTGCTGATAAATCTGGAGCCGGTGA
GCGTGGGTCTCGCGGTATCATTGCAGCACTGGGGCCAGATGGTAAGCCCTCCCGTATCGTAGTTATCTAC
ACGACGGGGAGTCAGGCAACTATGGATGAACGAAATAGACAGATCGCTGAGATAGGTGCCTCACTGATTA
AGCATTGGTAACTGTCAGACCAAGTTTACTCATATATACTTTAGATTGATTTAAAACTTCATTTTTAATT
TAAAAGGATCTAGGTGAAGATCCTTTTTGATAATCTCATGACCAAAATCCCTTAACGTGAGTTTTCGTTC
CACTGAGCGTCAGACCCCGTAGAAAAGATCAAAGGATCTTCTTGAGATCCTTTTTTTCTGCGCGTAATCT
GCTGCTTGCAAACAAAAAAACCACCGCTACCAGCGGTGGTTTGTTTGCCGGATCAAGAGCTACCAACTCT
TTTTCCGAAGGTAACTGGCTTCAGCAGAGCGCAGATACCAAATACTGTTCTTCTAGTGTAGCCGTAGTTA
GGCCACCACTTCAAGAACTCTGTAGCACCGCCTACATACCTCGCTCTGCTAATCCTGTTACCAGTGGCTG
CTGCCAGTGGCGATAAGTCGTGTCTTACCGGGTTGGACTCAAGACGATAGTTACCGGATAAGGCGCAGCG
GTCGGGCTGAACGGGGGGTTCGTGCACACAGCCCAGCTTGGAGCGAACGACCTACACCGAACTGAGATAC
CTACAGCGTGAGCTATGAGAAAGCGCCACGCTTCCCGAAGGGAGAAAGGCGGACAGGTATCCGGTAAGCG
GCAGGGTCGGAACAGGAGAGCGCACGAGGGAGCTTCCAGGGGGAAACGCCTGGTATCTTTATAGTCCTGT
CGGGTTTCGCCACCTCTGACTTGAGCGTCGATTTTTGTGATGCTCGTCAGGGGGGCGGAGCCTATGGAAA
AACGCCAGCAACGCGGCCTTTTTACGGTTCCTGGCCTTTTGCTGGCCTTTTGCTCACATGTTCTTTCCTG
CGTTATCCCCTGATTCTGTGGATAACCGTATTACCGCCTTTGAGTGAGCTGATACCGCTCGCCGCAGCCG
AACGACCGAGCGCAGCGAGTCAGTGAGCGAGGAAGCGGAAGAGCGCCCAATACGCAAACCGCCTCTCCCC
GCGCGTTGGCCGATTCATTAATGCAGCTGGCACGACAGGTTTCCCGACTGGAAAGCGGGCAGTGAGCGCA
ACGCAATTAATGTGAGTTAGCTCACTCATTAGGCACCCCAGGCTTTACACTTTATGCTTCCGGCTCGTAT
GTTGTGTGGAATTGTGAGCGGATAACAATTTCACACAGGAAACAGCTATGACCATGATTACGCCAAGCTC
TAGCTAGAGGTCGACCAATTCTCATGTTTGACAGCTTATCATCGCAGATCCGGGCAACGTTGTTGCCATT
GCTGCAGGCGCAGAACTGGTAGGTATGGAAGATCTATACATTGAATCAATATTGGCAATTAGCCATATTA
GTCATTGGTTATATAGCATAAATCAATATTGGCTATTGGCCATTGCATACGTTGTATCTATATCATAATA
TGTACATTTATATTGGCTCATGTCCAATATGACCGCCATGTTGACATTGATTATTGACTAGTTATTAATA
GTAATCAATTACGGGGTCATTAGTTCATAGCCCATATATGGAGTTCCGCGTTACATAACTTACGGTAAAT
GGCCCGCCTGGCTGACCGCCCAACGACCCCCGCCCATTGACGTCAATAATGACGTATGTTCCCATAGTAA
CGCCAATAGGGACTTTCCATTGACGTCAATGGGTGGAGTATTTACGGTAAACTGCCCACTTGGCAGTACA
TCAAGTGTATCATATGCCAAGTCCGCCCCCTATTGACGTCAATGACGGTAAATGGCCCGCCTGGCATTAT
GCCCAGTACATGACCTTACGGGACTTTCCTACTTGGCAGTACATCTACGTATTAGTCATCGCTATTACCA
TGGTGATGCGGTTTTGGCAGTACACCAATGGGCGTGGATAGCGGTTTGACTCACGGGGATTTCCAAGTCT
CCACCCCATTGACGTCAATGGGAGTTTGTTTTGGCACCAAAATCAACGGGACTTTCCAAAATGTCGTAAT
AACCCCGCCCCGTTGACGCAAATGGGCGGTAGGCGTGTACGGTGGGAGGTCTATATAAGCAGAGCTCGTT
TAGTGAACCGTCAGATCCTCACTCTCTTCCGCATCGCTGTCTGCGAGGGCCAGCTGTTGGGCTCGCGGTT
GAGGACAAACTCTTCGCGGTCTTTCCAGTACTCTTGGATCGGAAACCCGTCGGCCTCCGAACGGTACTCC
GCCACCGAGGGACCTGAGCGAGTCCGCATCGACCGGATCGGAAAACCTCTCGAGAAAGGCGTCTAACCAG
TCACAGTCGCAAGGTAGGCTGAGCACCGTGGCGGGCGGCAGCGGGTGGCGGTCGGGGTTGTTTCTGGCGG
AGGTGCTGCTGATGATGTAATTAAAGTAGGCGGTCTTGAGACGGCGGATGGTCGAGGTGAGGTGTGGCAG
GCTTGAGATCCAGCTGTTGGGGTGAGTACTCCCTCTCAAAAGCGGGCATTACTTCTGCGCTAAGATTGTC
AGTTTCCAAAAACGAGGAGGATTTGATATTCACCTGGCCCGATCTGGCCATACACTTGAGTGACAATGAC
ATCCACTTTGCCTTTCTCTCCACAGGTGTCCACTCCCAGGTCCAAGTTTAAACTGCGGCCGCCACCATGG
AACTGACCATCTTCATCCTGCGGCTGGCCATCTACATCCTGACCTTCCCCCTGTATCTGCTGAACTTCCT
GGGCCTGTGGAGCTGGATCTGCAAGAAGTGGTTCCCCTACTTCCTCGTGCGGTTCACCGTGATCTACAAC
GAGCAGATGGCCTCCAAGAAGCGGGAGCTGTTCAGCAATCTGCAGGAATTCGCCGGACCCAGCGGCAAGC
TGTCCCTGCTGGAAGTGGGCTGTGGCACCGGCGCCAACTTCAAGTTCTACCCCCCTGGCTGCAGAGTGAC
CTGTATCGACCCCAACCCCAACTTCGAGAAGTTCCTGATCAAGAGCATTGCCGAGAACCGGCATCTGCAG
TTCGAGAGATTCGTGGTGGCCGCTGGCGAGAATATGCACCAGGTGGCCGACGGCTCTGTGGATGTGGTCG
TGTGCACCCTGGTGCTGTGCAGCGTGAAGAACCAGGAACGGATCCTGCGGGAAGTGTGCAGAGTGCTGCG
GCCTGGCGGAGCCTTCTACTTCATGGAACACGTGGCCGCCGAGTGCAGCACCTGGAACTACTTTTGGCAG
CAGGTCCTCGATCCCGCTTGGCATCTGCTGTTTGACGGCTGCAACCTGACCAGAGAGAGCTGGAAGGCCC
TGGAACGGGCTTCCTTTTCCAAGCTGAAGCTGCAGCACATCCAGGCCCCTCTGAGCTGGGAACTCGTGCG
GCCCCACATCTACGGCTACGCCGTGAAGGGCGCGCC
Features (pLannotate 1.2.2; 19 found; start..end, strand, type, name):
    659..714     +  polyA_signal   β-globin poly(A) signal: rabbit β-globin polyadenylation signal (Gil and Proudfoot, 1987)
   1228..2909    -  rep_origin     oriP (fragment): Epstein-Barr virus oriP replication origin (Yates et al., 2000)
   3036..3140    +  promoter       AmpR promoter: bla
   3141..4001    +  CDS            AmpR: β-lactamase; bla; confers resistance to ampicillin, carbenicillin, and related antibiotics
   4172..4760    +  rep_origin     ori: high-copy-number ColE1/pMB1/pBR322/pUC origin of replication
   4943..5035    +  CDS            lacI (fragment): lac repressor; lacI; The lac repressor binds to the lac operator to inhibit transcription in E. coli. This inhibition can be relieved by adding lactose or isopropyl-β-D-thiogalactopyranoside (IPTG).
   5048..5069    +  protein_bind   CAP binding site: CAP binding activates transcription in the presence of cAMP. E. coli catabolite activator protein
   5084..5114    +  promoter       lac promoter: promoter for the E. coli lac operon
   5122..5138    +  protein_bind   lac operator: The lac repressor binds to the lac operator to inhibit transcription in E. coli. This inhibition can be relieved by adding lactose or isopropyl-β-D-thiogalactopyranoside (IPTG). lac repressor encoded by lacI
   5208..5224    +  promoter       tet promoter (fragment): E. coli promoter for tetracycline efflux protein gene
   5234..5259    -  CDS            bla(M) (fragment): β-lactamase lacking the signal sequence; bla(M); allows cytosolic expression of β-lactamase
   5433..5812    +  enhancer       CMV enhancer: human cytomegalovirus immediate early enhancer
   5814..6013    +  promoter       CMV promoter: human cytomegalovirus (CMV) immediate early promoter
   6081..6119    +  misc_feature   Ad SA (fragment): adenovirus major late transcript splice acceptor (Friedrich and Soriano, 1991)
   6152..6361    -  CDS            PTP (fragment): TERM_ADE02 - Experimental evidence at protein level: Swiss-Prot protein existence level 1. Protein covalently bound to the viral DNA that acts as a primer for viral genomic replication by DNA strand displacement. Assembles on the viral origin of replication in an initiation complex with viral polymerase, DBP, host NFIA and host POU2F1/OCT1. During initiation, the polymerase covalently couples the first dCTP with Ser- 580 of pTP. The terminal protein stimulates the template activity over 20 fold compared to protein-free templates. Neo-synthesized viral genomes are linked to two preterminal prot
   6392..6481    +  intron         chimeric intron (fragment): chimera between introns from adenovirus and immunoglobulin heavy chain genes
   6500..6546    +  CDS            IgH signal sequence (fragment): signal sequence from the mouse immunoglobulin heavy chain variable region
   6577..7308    +  CDS            METTL7A: MET7A_HUMAN - Experimental evidence at protein level: Swiss-Prot protein existence level 1. Probable methyltransferase. From Homo sapiens (Human).
   7300..553     +  CDS            Cd4 (fragment) (across the origin): CD4_RAT - Experimental evidence at protein level: Swiss-Prot protein existence level 1. Integral membrane glycoprotein that plays an essential role in the immune response and serves multiple functions in responses against both external and internal offenses. In T-cells, functions primarily as a coreceptor for MHC class II molecule:peptide complex. The antigens presented by class II peptides are derived from extracellular proteins while class I peptides are derived from cytosolic proteins. Interacts simultaneously with the T-cell receptor (TCR) and the MHC class II presented by antigen presenti
