[The description below was written by a language model from this plasmid's Addgene catalogue record and pLannotate feature annotations shown in this document.]
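Description:
MET7A-CD4d3+4-bio is a mammalian expression plasmid of about 7.3 kb built on the pTT3 backbone, designed to produce human METTL7A (MET7A, also known as AAM-B) as a tagged recombinant protein. It belongs to a set of expression plasmids covering human erythrocyte surface proteins. In bacteria it is maintained through a high-copy ColE1/pUC-type origin and selected with ampicillin via the β-lactamase gene. A fragment of the Epstein-Barr virus oriP is also annotated; this element can support episomal retention in cells supplying EBNA1, a feature typically exploited for high-yield transient transfection. Short lac, tet and bla remnants in the feature table appear to be backbone leftovers rather than functional parts.

The expression cassette is driven by the CMV immediate-early enhancer and promoter. This is followed by adenovirus-derived leader and splice sequences and a fragment of a chimeric intron, elements that generally improve transcript processing and expression; the hit to adenoviral preterminal protein on the opposite strand most likely reflects this leader region rather than an intended coding sequence. A fragment of a mouse immunoglobulin heavy-chain signal sequence lies just upstream of the METTL7A coding region, presumably to direct the product into the secretory pathway, although the record does not confirm that it is in frame with the insert. The insert sits between retained NotI and AscI sites and is fused at its C terminus to domains 3 and 4 of rat CD4, followed according to the catalogue by a biotinylation peptide, which the feature table does not annotate separately. A rabbit β-globin polyadenylation signal terminates the transcript. The CD4 tag provides a common antibody handle and the biotin acceptor allows oriented capture on streptavidin. This suits the protein to extracellular interaction screening, such as the search for Plasmodium falciparum erythrocyte invasion receptors in the associated study.
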