Addgene plasmid #73127: MET7A-CD4d3+4-bio
Purpose: EXPRESs plasmid for human erythrocyte surface proteins encoding MET7A with rat CD4d3+4-bio
Depositing lab: Gavin Wright. Depositing organization: Wellcome Sanger Institute. Publication: Basigin is a receptor essential for erythrocyte invasion by Plasmodium falciparum. Crosnier C, Bustamante LY, Bartholdson SJ, Bei AK, Theron M, Uchikawa M, Mboup S, Ndir O, Kwiatkowski DP, Duraisingh MT, Rayner JC, Wright GJ. Nature. 2011 Nov 9;480(7378):534-7. doi: 10.1038/nature10606. PubMed 22080952.
Backbone
  Vector backbone: pTT3
  Backbone manufacturer: Yves Durocher, NRC
  Backbone size w/o insert (bp): 6000
  Total vector size (bp): 7316
  Vector type: Mammalian Expression
Growth in bacteria
  Bacterial resistance: Ampicillin, 100 μg/mL
  Growth temperature: 37°C
  Growth strain: DH5alpha
  Copy number: Unknown
Gene/Insert
  Gene/Insert name: MET7A (alt name: METTL7A)
  Species: H. sapiens (human)
  Entrez Gene: METTL7A (a.k.a. AAM-B)
  Promoter: CMV
  Tag / fusion protein: ratCD4d3+4 (C terminal on insert); biotinylation peptide (C terminal on insert)
  Cloning method: Restriction Enzyme; 5′ cloning site NotI (not destroyed); 3′ cloning site AscI (not destroyed)
  Sequencing primers: 5′ CMW fwd
Resource information
  A portion of this plasmid was derived from a plasmid made by: pTT3 was obtained from Yves Durocher, National Research Council of Canada-Biotechnology Research Institute
Terms and licenses: Academic/Nonprofit Terms; Industry Terms: Not Available to Industry
How to cite: MET7A-CD4d3+4-bio was a gift from Gavin Wright (Addgene plasmid # 73127 ; http://n2t.net/addgene:73127 ; RRID:Addgene_73127)
