>Addgene plasmid #73127 | MET7A-CD4d3+4-bio | addgene partial sequence | sequence record 140459 | rb_glob_PA_term-R 5'-CCCATATGTCCTTCCGAGTG-3'
AATTTCCTTTATTAGCCAGAGGTCGAGGTCGGGGGATCCTTAATTAATCACGTGTCTAGACTTAACGATG
ATTCCACACCATTTTCTGTGCATCCAGAATATGATGCAGTGATCCGGAATTCAACCCTTTGGATAAAACC
TGGATCTTGGAGTCCATCTTGACCTCTTCACCTTCACTCAGTAGACATTGCCACACCCCTGCTTCAGGGG
CCTGCACTTGAATCACTTTCTCCTGCCTGGAGACCCTGGCCTCCTGATTCTCCTGCTTCAAGATCAGTCT
CATCTTGGGTGAGGTGGGTCCCATCACCTCACAGGTCAAAGTGTTGCTGTCGGGCTGAGTCACTTTCATC
ACCACCAGGTTCACTTCCTGATACAGTATCCCTCTGTCCAGAGTCAGGGTCAGGTTGCCAGAACCAGCAA
ACTGAAGGGAGACCTGGGGTATCTGAAGGGTGAGTGGGAGCGTTTCGGACAGCTGGAACTTGGGGTTGCT
AGTAGACTTCTGCACAGACACCTTTTGGTTCTTTAGGGAGAAGGTGATCCAGGACTGGGAAGAAGGAGCC
TTCTCTGCCTTCCATCTCAACTCTCCCTGCAGGCTTTCCTCTCCAAGGTTGAGTGGGAAGGAGAACTCCG
CTGACTCCCCCTCACTCTTATAGGCCGTGATGGAGGTCGACGGCGCGCCCTTCACGGCGTAGCCGTAGAT
GTGGGGCCGCACGAGTTCCCAGCTCAGA
