>Addgene plasmid #73127 | MET7A-CD4d3+4-bio | addgene partial sequence | sequence record 140809 | pMT2-F 5'-TTGCCTTTCTCTCCACAGGT-3'
GAACTGACCATCTTCATCCTGCGGCTGGCCATCTACATCCTGACCTTCCCCCTGTATCTGCTGAACTTCC
TGGGCCTGTGGAGCTGGATCTGCAAGAAGTGGTTCCCCTACTTCCTCGTGCGGTTCACCGTGATCTACAA
CGAGCAGATGGCCTCCAAGAAGCGGGAGCTGTTCAGCAATCTGCAGGAATTCGCCGGACCCAGCGGCAAG
CTGTCCCTGCTGGAAGTGGGCTGTGGCACCGGCGCCAACTTCAAGTTCTACCCCCCTGGCTGCAGAGTGA
CCTGTATCGACCCCAACCCCAACTTCGAGAAGTTCCTGATCAAGAGCATTGCCGAGAACCGGCATCTGCA
GTTCGAGAGATTCGTGGTGGCCGCTGGCGAGAATATGCACCAGGTGGCCGACGGCTCTGTGGATGTGGTC
GTGTGCACCCTGGTGCTGTGCAGCGTGAAGAACCAGGAACGGATCCTGCGGGAAGTGTGCAGAGTGCTGC
GGCCTGGCGGAGCCTTCTACTTCATGGAACACGTGGCCGCCGAGTGCAGCACCTGGAACTACTTTTGGCA
GCAGGTCCTCGATCCCGCTTGGCATCTGCTGTTTGACGGCTGCAACCTGACCAGAGAGAGCTGGAAGGCC
CTGGAACGGGCTTCCTTTTCCAAGCTGAAGCTGCAGCACATCCAGGCCCCTCTGAGCTGGGAACTCGTGC
GGCCCCACATCTACGGCTACG
